>Addgene plasmid #112286 | pLL3.7-EF-EYFP-YAP1_S94A-PolyA | addgene full sequence | sequence record 213666 | Addgene NGS Result
GACATTGATTATTGACTAGTTATTAATAGTAATCAATTACGGGGTCATTAGTTCATAGCCCATATATGGA
GTTCCGCGTTACATAACTTACGGTAAATGGCCCGCCTGGCTGACCGCCCAACGACCCCCGCCCATTGACG
TCAATAATGACGTATGTTCCCATAGTAACGCCAATAGGGACTTTCCATTGACGTCAATGGGTGGAGTATT
TACGGTAAACTGCCCACTTGGCAGTACATCAAGTGTATCATATGCCAAGTACGCCCCCTATTGACGTCAA
TGACGGTAAATGGCCCGCCTGGCATTATGCCCAGTACATGACCTTATGGGACTTTCCTACTTGGCAGTAC
ATCTACGTATTAGTCATCGCTATTACCATGGTGATGCGGTTTTGGCAGTACATCAATGGGCGTGGATAGC
GGTTTGACTCACGGGGATTTCCAAGTCTCCACCCCATTGACGTCAATGGGAGTTTGTTTTGGCACCAAAA
TCAACGGGACTTTCCAAAATGTCGTAACAACTCCGCCCCATTGACGCAAATGGGCGGTAGGCGTGTACGG
TGGGAGGTCTATATAAGCAGCGCGTTTTGCCTGTACTGGGTCTCTCTGGTTAGACCAGATCTGAGCCTGG
GAGCTCTCTGGCTAACTAGGGAACCCACTGCTTAAGCCTCAATAAAGCTTGCCTTGAGTGCTTCAAGTAG
TGTGTGCCCGTCTGTTGTGTGACTCTGGTAACTAGAGATCCCTCAGACCCTTTTAGTCAGTGTGGAAAAT
CTCTAGCAGTGGCGCCCGAACAGGGACTTGAAAGCGAAAGGGAAACCAGAGGAGCTCTCTCGACGCAGGA
CTCGGCTTGCTGAAGCGCGCACGGCAAGAGGCGAGGGGCGGCGACTGGTGAGTACGCCAAAAATTTTGAC
TAGCGGAGGCTAGAAGGAGAGAGATGGGTGCGAGAGCGTCAGTATTAAGCGGGGGAGAATTAGATCGCGA
TGGGAAAAAATTCGGTTAAGGCCAGGGGGAAAGAAAAAATATAAATTAAAACATATAGTATGGGCAAGCA
GGGAGCTAGAACGATTCGCAGTTAATCCTGGCCTGTTAGAAACATCAGAAGGCTGTAGACAAATACTGGG
ACAGCTACAACCATCCCTTCAGACAGGATCAGAAGAACTTAGATCATTATATAATACAGTAGCAACCCTC
TATTGTGTGCATCAAAGGATAGAGATAAAAGACACCAAGGAAGCTTTAGACAAGATAGAGGAAGAGCAAA
ACAAAAGTAAGACCACCGCACAGCAAGCGGCCGGCCGCTGATCTTCAGACCTGGAGGAGGAGATATGAGG
GACAATTGGAGAAGTGAATTATATAAATATAAAGTAGTAAAAATTGAACCATTAGGAGTAGCACCCACCA
AGGCAAAGAGAAGAGTGGTGCAGAGAGAAAAAAGAGCAGTGGGAATAGGAGCTTTGTTCCTTGGGTTCTT
GGGAGCAGCAGGAAGCACTATGGGCGCAGCGTCAATGACGCTGACGGTACAGGCCAGACAATTATTGTCT
GGTATAGTGCAGCAGCAGAACAATTTGCTGAGGGCTATTGAGGCGCAACAGCATCTGTTGCAACTCACAG
TCTGGGGCATCAAGCAGCTCCAGGCAAGAATCCTGGCTGTGGAAAGATACCTAAAGGATCAACAGCTCCT
GGGGATTTGGGGTTGCTCTGGAAAACTCATTTGCACCACTGCTGTGCCTTGGAATGCTAGTTGGAGTAAT
AAATCTCTGGAACAGATTTGGAATCACACGACCTGGATGGAGTGGGACAGAGAAATTAACAATTACACAA
GCTTAATACACTCCTTAATTGAAGAATCGCAAAACCAGCAAGAAAAGAATGAACAAGAATTATTGGAATT
AGATAAATGGGCAAGTTTGTGGAATTGGTTTAACATAACAAATTGGCTGTGGTATATAAAATTATTCATA
ATGATAGTAGGAGGCTTGGTAGGTTTAAGAATAGTTTTTGCTGTACTTTCTATAGTGAATAGAGTTAGGC
AGGGATATTCACCATTATCGTTTCAGACCCACCTCCCAACCCCGAGGGGACCCGACAGGCCCGAAGGAAT
AGAAGAAGAAGGTGGAGAGAGAGACAGAGACAGATCCATTCGATTAGTGAACGGATCGGCACTGCGTGCG
CCAATTCTGCAGACAAATGGCAGTATTCATCCACAATTTTAAAAGAAAAGGGGGGATTGGGGGGTACAGT
GCAGGGGAAAGAATAGTAGACATAATAGCAACAGACATACAAACTAAAGAATTACAAAAACAAATTACAA
AAATTCAAAATTTTCGGGTTTATTACAGGGACAGCAGAGATCCAGTTTGGTTAGTACCGGGCCCGCTCTA
GAACGCGCGGTGACCCTCGAGGTCGACGGTATCGATAAGCTCGCTTCACGAGATTCCAGCAGGTCGAGGG
ACCTAATAACTTCGTATAGCATACATTATACGAAGTTATATTAAGGGTTCCAAGCTTAAGCGGCCGGCCG
CGTGGATAACCGTATTACCGCCATAATCGTGAGGCTCCGGTGCCCGTCAGTGGGCAGAGCGCACATCGCC
CACAGTCCCCGAGAAGTTGGGGGGAGGGGTCGGCAATTGAACCGGTGCCTAGAGAAGGTGGCGCGGGGTA
AACTGGGAAAGTGATGTCGTGTACTGGCTCCGCCTTTTTCCCGAGGGTGGGGGAGAACCGTATATAAGTG
CAGTAGTCGCCGTGAACGTTCTTTTTCGCAACGGGTTTGCCGCCAGAACACAGGTAAGTGCCGTGTGTGG
TTCCCGCGGGCCTGGCCTCTTTACGGGTTATGGCCCTTGCGTGCCTTGAATTACTTCCACCTGGCTGCAG
TACGTGATTCTTGATCCCGAGCTTCGGGTTGGAAGTGGGTGGGAGAGTTCGAGGCCTTGCGCTTAAGGAG
CCCCTTCGCCTCGTGCTTGAGTTGAGGCCTGGCCTGGGCGCTGGGGCCGCCGCGTGCGAATCTGGTGGCA
CCTTCGCGCCTGTCTCGCTGCTTTCGATAAGTCTCTAGCCATTTAAAATTTTTGATGACCTGCTGCGACG
CTTTTTTTCTGGCAAGATAGTCTTGTAAATGCGGGCCAAGATCTGCACACTGGTATTTCGGTTTTTGGGG
CCGCGGGCGGCGACGGGGCCCGTGCGTCCCAGCGCACATGTTCGGCGAGGCGGGGCCTGCGAGCGCGGCC
ACCGAGAATCGGACGGGGGTAGTCTCAAGCTGGCCGGCCTGCTCTGGTGCCTGGCCTCGCGCCGCCGTGT
ATCGCCCCGCCCTGGGCGGCAAGGCTGGCCCGGTCGGCACCAGTTGCGTGAGCGGAAAGATGGCCGCTTC
CCGGCCCTGCTGCAGGGAGCTCAAAATGGAGGACGCGGCGCTCGGGAGAGCGGGCGGGTGAGTCACCCAC
ACAAAGGAAAAGGGCCTTTCCGTCCTCAGCCGTCGCTTCATGTGACTCCACGGAGTACCGGGCGCCGTCC
AGGCACCTCGATTAGTTCTCGAGCTTTTGGAGTACGTCGTCTTTAGGTTGGGGGGAGGGGTTTTATGCGA
TGGAGTTTCCCCACACTGAGTGGGTGGAGACTGAAGTTAGGCCAGCTTGGCACTTGATGTAATTCTCCTT
GGAATTTGCCCTTTTTGAGTTTGGATCTTGGTTCATTCTCAAGCCTCAGACAGTGGTTCAAAGTTTTTTT
CTTCCATTTCAGGTGTCGTGAGGAATTAGCTTGCTTACATTTGCTTCTGACACAACTGTGTTCACTAGCA
ACCTCAAACAGACAGCTAGCGCTACCGGTCGCCACCATGGTGAGCAAGGGCGAGGAGCTGTTCACCGGGG
TGGTGCCCATCCTGGTCGAGCTGGACGGCGACGTAAACGGCCACAAGTTCAGCGTGTCCGGCGAGGGCGA
GGGCGATGCCACCTACGGCAAGCTGACCCTGAAGTTCATCTGCACCACCGGCAAGCTGCCCGTGCCCTGG
CCCACCCTCGTGACCACCTTCGGCTACGGCCTGCAGTGCTTCGCCCGCTACCCCGACCACATGAAGCAGC
ACGACTTCTTCAAGTCCGCCATGCCCGAAGGCTACGTCCAGGAGCGCACCATCTTCTTCAAGGACGACGG
CAACTACAAGACCCGCGCCGAGGTGAAGTTCGAGGGCGACACCCTGGTGAACCGCATCGAGCTGAAGGGC
ATCGACTTCAAGGAGGACGGCAACATCCTGGGGCACAAGCTGGAGTACAACTACAACAGCCACAACGTCT
ATATCATGGCCGACAAGCAGAAGAACGGCATCAAGGTGAACTTCAAGATCCGCCACAACATCGAGGACGG
CAGCGTGCAGCTCGCCGACCACTACCAGCAGAACACCCCCATCGGCGACGGCCCCGTGCTGCTGCCCGAC
AACCACTACCTGAGCTACCAGTCCGCCCTGAGCAAAGACCCCAACGAGAAGCGCGATCACATGGTCCTGC
TGGAGTTCGTGACCGCCGCCGGGATCACTCTCGGCATGGACGAGCTGTACAAGTCCGGATCAACAAGTTT
GTACAAAAAAGCAGGCTTGGATCCCGGGCAGCAGCCGCCGCCTCAACCGGCCCCCCAGGGCCAAGGGCAG
CCGCCTTCGCAGCCCCCGCAGGGGCAGGGCCCGCCGTCCGGACCCGGGCAACCGGCACCCGCGGCGACCC
AGGCGGCGCCGCAGGCACCCCCCGCCGGGCATCAGATCGTGCACGTCCGCGGGGACTCGGAGACCGACCT
GGAGGCGCTCTTCAACGCCGTCATGAACCCCAAGACGGCCAACGTGCCCCAGACCGTGCCCATGAGGCTC
CGGAAGCTGCCCGACGCCTTCTTCAAGCCGCCGGAGCCCAAATCCCACTCCCGACAGGCCAGTACTGATG
CAGGCACTGCAGGAGCCCTGACTCCACAGCATGTTCGAGCTCATTCCTCTCCAGCTTCTCTGCAGTTGGG
AGCTGTTTCTCCTGGGACACTGACCCCCACTGGAGTAGTCTCTGGCCCAGCAGCTACACCCACAGCTCAG
CATCTTCGACAGTCTTCTTTTGAGATACCTGATGATGTACCTCTGCCAGCAGGTTGGGAGATGGCAAAGA
CATCTTCTGGTCAGAGATACTTCTTAAATCACATCGATCAGACAACAACATGGCAGGACCCCAGGAAGGC
CATGCTGTCCCAGATGAACGTCACAGCCCCCACCAGTCCACCAGTGCAGCAGAATATGATGAACTCGGCT
TCAGGTCCTCTTCCTGATGGATGGGAACAAGCCATGACTCAGGATGGAGAAATTTACTATATAAACCATA
AGAACAAGACCACCTCTTGGCTAGACCCAAGGCTTGACCCTCGTTTTGCCATGAACCAGAGAATCAGTCA
GAGTGCTCCAGTGAAACAGCCACCACCCCTGGCTCCCCAGAGCCCACAGGGAGGCGTCATGGGTGGCAGC
AACTCCAACCAGCAGCAACAGATGCGACTGCAGCAACTGCAGATGGAGAAGGAGAGGCTGCGGCTGAAAC
AGCAAGAACTGCTTCGGCAGGCAATGCGGAATATCAATCCCAGCACAGCAAATTCTCCAAAATGTCAGGA
GTTAGCCCTGCGTAGCCAGTTACCAACACTGGAGCAGGATGGTGGGACTCAAAATCCAGTGTCTTCTCCC
GGGATGTCTCAGGAATTGAGAACAATGACGACCAATAGCTCAGATCCTTTCCTTAACAGTGGCACCTATC
ACTCTCGAGATGAGAGTACAGACAGTGGACTAAGCATGAGCAGCTACAGTGTCCCTCGAACCCCAGATGA
CTTCCTGAACAGTGTGGATGAGATGGATACAGGTGATACTATCAACCAAAGCACCCTGCCCTCACAGCAG
AACCGTTTCCCAGACTACCTTGAAGCCATTCCTGGGACAAATGTGGACCTTGGAACACTGGAAGGAGATG
GAATGAACATAGAAGGAGAGGAGCTGATGCCAAGTCTGCAGGAAGCTTTGAGTTCTGACATCCTTAATGA
CATGGAGTCTGTTTTGGCTGCCACCAAGCTAGATAAAGAAAGCTTTCTTACATGGTTATAGGACCCAGCT
TTCTTGTACAAAGTGGTTGATCCACCGGATCTAGATAACTGATCATAATCAGCCATACCACATTTGTAGA
GGTTTTACTTGCTTTAAAAAACCTCCCACACCTCCCCCTGAACCTGAAACATAAAATGAATGCAATTGTT
GTTGTTGGCCGCGGATCCGTTTAAACGAATTCATCATAATCAGCCATACCACATTTGTAGAGGTTTTACT
TGCTTTAAAAAACCTCCCACACCTCCCCCTGAACCTGAAACATAAAATGAATGCAATTGTTGTTGTTAAC
TTGTTTATTGCAGCTTATAATGGTTACAAATAAAGCAATAGCATCACAAATTTCACAAATAAAGCATTTT
TTTCACTGCATTCTAGTTGTGGTTTGTCCAAACTCATCAATGTATCCCAATTCGTCGAGGGACCTAATAA
CTTCGTATAGCATACATTATACGAAGTTATACATGTTTAAGGGTTCCGGTTCCACTAGGTACAATTCGAT
ATCAAGCTTATCGATAATCAACCTCTGGATTACAAAATTTGTGAAAGATTGACTGGTATTCTTAACTATG
TTGCTCCTTTTACGCTATGTGGATACGCTGCTTTAATGCCTTTGTATCATGCTATTGCTTCCCGTATGGC
TTTCATTTTCTCCTCCTTGTATAAATCCTGGTTGCTGTCTCTTTATGAGGAGTTGTGGCCCGTTGTCAGG
CAACGTGGCGTGGTGTGCACTGTGTTTGCTGACGCAACCCCCACTGGTTGGGGCATTGCCACCACCTGTC
AGCTCCTTTCCGGGACTTTCGCTTTCCCCCTCCCTATTGCCACGGCGGAACTCATCGCCGCCTGCCTTGC
CCGCTGCTGGACAGGGGCTCGGCTGTTGGGCACTGACAATTCCGTGGTGTTGTCGGGGAAATCATCGTCC
TTTCCTTGGCTGCTCGCCTGTGTTGCCACCTGGATTCTGCGCGGGACGTCCTTCTGCTACGTCCCTTCGG
CCCTCAATCCAGCGGACCTTCCTTCCCGCGGCCTGCTGCCGGCTCTGCGGCCTCTTCCGCGTCTTCGCCT
TCGCCCTCAGACGAGTCGGATCTCCCTTTGGGCCGCCTCCCCGCATCGATACCGTCGACCTCGATCGAGA
CCTAGAAAAACATGGAGCAATCACAAGTAGCAATACAGCAGCTACCAATGCTGATTGTGCCTGGCTAGAA
GCACAAGAGGAGGAGGAGGTGGGTTTTCCAGTCACACCTCAGGTACCTTTAAGACCAATGACTTACAAGG
CAGCTGTAGATCTTAGCCACTTTTTAAAAGAAAAGGGGGGACTGGAAGGGCTAATTCACTCCCAACGAAG
ACAAGATATCCTTGATCTGTGGATCTACCACACACAAGGCTACTTCCCTGATTGGCAGAACTACACACCA
GGGCCAGGGATCAGATATCCACTGACCTTTGGATGGTGCTACAAGCTAGTACCAGTTGAGCAAGAGAAGG
TAGAAGAAGCCAATGAAGGAGAGAACACCCGCTTGTTACACCCTGTGAGCCTGCATGGGATGGATGACCC
GGAGAGAGAAGTATTAGAGTGGAGGTTTGACAGCCGCCTAGCATTTCATCACATGGCCCGAGAGCTGCAT
CCGGACTGTACTGGGTCTCTCTGGTTAGACCAGATCTGAGCCTGGGAGCTCTCTGGCTAACTAGGGAACC
CACTGCTTAAGCCTCAATAAAGCTTGCCTTGAGTGCTTCAAGTAGTGTGTGCCCGTCTGTTGTGTGACTC
TGGTAACTAGAGATCCCTCAGACCCTTTTAGTCAGTGTGGAAAATCTCTAGCAGCATGTGAGCAAAAGGC
CAGCAAAAGGCCAGGAACCGTAAAAAGGCCGCGTTGCTGGCGTTTTTCCATAGGCTCCGCCCCCCTGACG
AGCATCACAAAAATCGACGCTCAAGTCAGAGGTGGCGAAACCCGACAGGACTATAAAGATACCAGGCGTT
TCCCCCTGGAAGCTCCCTCGTGCGCTCTCCTGTTCCGACCCTGCCGCTTACCGGATACCTGTCCGCCTTT
CTCCCTTCGGGAAGCGTGGCGCTTTCTCATAGCTCACGCTGTAGGTATCTCAGTTCGGTGTAGGTCGTTC
GCTCCAAGCTGGGCTGTGTGCACGAACCCCCCGTTCAGCCCGACCGCTGCGCCTTATCCGGTAACTATCG
TCTTGAGTCCAACCCGGTAAGACACGACTTATCGCCACTGGCAGCAGCCACTGGTAACAGGATTAGCAGA
GCGAGGTATGTAGGCGGTGCTACAGAGTTCTTGAAGTGGTGGCCTAACTACGGCTACACTAGAAGAACAG
TATTTGGTATCTGCGCTCTGCTGAAGCCAGTTACCTTCGGAAAAAGAGTTGGTAGCTCTTGATCCGGCAA
ACAAACCACCGCTGGTAGCGGTGGTTTTTTTGTTTGCAAGCAGCAGATTACGCGCAGAAAAAAAGGATCT
CAAGAAGATCCTTTGATCTTTTCTACGGGGTCTGACGCTCAGTGGAACGAAAACTCACGTTAAGGGATTT
TGGTCATGAGATTATCAAAAAGGATCTTCACCTAGATCCTTTTAAATTAAAAATGAAGTTTTAAATCAAT
CTAAAGTATATATGAGTAAACTTGGTCTGACAGTTACCAATGCTTAATCAGTGAGGCACCTATCTCAGCG
ATCTGTCTATTTCGTTCATCCATAGTTGCCTGACTCCCCGTCGTGTAGATAACTACGATACGGGAGGGCT
TACCATCTGGCCCCAGTGCTGCAATGATACCGCGAGACCCACGCTCACCGGCTCCAGATTTATCAGCAAT
AAACCAGCCAGCCGGAAGGGCCGAGCGCAGAAGTGGTCCTGCAACTTTATCCGCCTCCATCCAGTCTATT
AATTGTTGCCGGGAAGCTAGAGTAAGTAGTTCGCCAGTTAATAGTTTGCGCAACGTTGTTGCCATTGCTA
CAGGCATCGTGGTGTCACGCTCGTCGTTTGGTATGGCTTCATTCAGCTCCGGTTCCCAACGATCAAGGCG
AGTTACATGATCCCCCATGTTGTGCAAAAAAGCGGTTAGCTCCTTCGGTCCTCCGATCGTTGTCAGAAGT
AAGTTGGCCGCAGTGTTATCACTCATGGTTATGGCAGCACTGCATAATTCTCTTACTGTCATGCCATCCG
TAAGATGCTTTTCTGTGACTGGTGAGTACTCAACCAAGTCATTCTGAGAATAGTGTATGCGGCGACCGAG
TTGCTCTTGCCCGGCGTCAATACGGGATAATACCGCGCCACATAGCAGAACTTTAAAAGTGCTCATCATT
GGAAAACGTTCTTCGGGGCGAAAACTCTCAAGGATCTTACCGCTGTTGAGATCCAGTTCGATGTAACCCA
CTCGTGCACCCAACTGATCTTCAGCATCTTTTACTTTCACCAGCGTTTCTGGGTGAGCAAAAACAGGAAG
GCAAAATGCCGCAAAAAAGGGAATAAGGGCGACACGGAAATGTTGAATACTCATACTCTTCCTTTTTCAA
TATTATTGAAGCATTTATCAGGGTTATTGTCTCATGAGCGGATACATATTTGAATGTATTTAGAAAAATA
AACAAATAGGGGTTCCGCGCACATTTCCCCGAAAAGTGCCACCTGACGTCGACGGATCGGGAGATCTCCC
GATCCCCTATGGTGCACTCTCAGTACAATCTGCTCTGATGCCGCATAGTTAAGCCAGTATCTGCTCCCTG
CTTGTGTGTTGGAGGTCGCTGAGTAGTGCGCGAGCAAAATTTAAGCTACAACAAGGCAAGGCTTGACCGA
CAATTGCATGAAGAATCTGCTTAGGGTTAGGCGTTTTGCGCTGCTTCGCGATGTACGGGCCAGATATACG
CGTT
Features (pLannotate 1.2.2; 28 found; start..end, strand, type, name):
      1..380     +  enhancer       CMV enhancer: human cytomegalovirus immediate early enhancer
    381..580     +  promoter       CMV promoter: human cytomegalovirus (CMV) immediate early promoter
    598..778     +  LTR            5' LTR (truncated): truncated 5' long terminal repeat (LTR) from HIV-1
    825..950     +  misc_feature   HIV-1 Ψ: packaging signal of human immunodeficiency virus type 1
    934..1272    +  CDS            HIV-1 gag (fragment): gag protein from human immunodeficiency virus 1; gag
   1447..1680    +  misc_feature   RRE: The Rev response element (RRE) of HIV-1 allows for Rev-dependent mRNA export from the nucleus to the cytoplasm.
   2057..2157    +  CDS            Rev (fragment): human immunodeficiency virus 1 (HIV-1) Rev protein; rev; enhances nuclear export of unspliced and incompletely spliced viral mRNAs
   2207..2324    +  misc_feature   cPPT/CTS: central polypurine tract and central termination sequence of HIV-1
   2394..2421    -  misc_feature   MCS (fragment): pBluescript multiple cloning site
   2456..2489    +  protein_bind   loxP: Cre-mediated recombination occurs in the 8-bp core sequence (GCATACAT). Cre recombinase
   2553..3731    +  promoter       EF-1α promoter: strong constitutive promoter for human elongation factor EF-1α
   3817..4533    +  CDS            EYFP: EYFP is a basic (constitutively fluorescent) green/yellow fluorescent protein published in 1996, derived from Aequorea victoria. It is reported to be a very rapidly-maturing weak dimer with high acid sensitivity.
   4543..4567    +  protein_bind   attB1: mutant version of attB; recombination site for the Gateway® BP reaction BP Clonase™
   4567..6078    +  CDS            YAP1: YAP1_HUMAN - Also known as YAP65. Experimental evidence at protein level: Swiss-Prot protein existence level 1. [Isoform 3]: Activates the C-terminal fragment (CTF) of ERBB4 (isoform 3). From Homo sapiens (Human).
   6083..6107    -  protein_bind   attB2: mutant version of attB; recombination site for the Gateway® BP reaction BP Clonase™
   6130..6214    +  CDS            large T antigen (fragment): large T antigen from SV40 (simian virus 40)
   6263..6345    +  CDS            large T antigen (fragment): large T antigen from SV40 (simian virus 40)
   6368..6449    +  polyA_signal   SV40 poly(A) signal: SV40 polyadenylation signal
   6507..6540    +  protein_bind   loxP: Cre-mediated recombination occurs in the 8-bp core sequence (GCATACAT). Cre recombinase
   6573..6596    +  misc_feature   MCS (fragment): pBluescript multiple cloning site
   6596..7184    +  misc_feature   WPRE: woodchuck hepatitis virus posttranscriptional regulatory element
   7185..7204    +  misc_feature   MCS (fragment): pBluescript multiple cloning site
   7206..7706    +  CDS            nef (fragment): NEF_HV1LA - Experimental evidence at protein level: Swiss-Prot protein existence level 1. Extracellular Nef protein targets CD4(+) T-lymphocytes for apoptosis by interacting with CXCR4 surface receptors. From Human immunodeficiency virus type 1 group M subtype B (isolate Lai) (HIV-1).
   7713..7893    +  LTR            5' LTR (truncated): truncated 5' long terminal repeat (LTR) from HIV-1
   7955..8543    -  rep_origin     ori: high-copy-number ColE1/pMB1/pBR322/pUC origin of replication
   8714..9574    -  CDS            AmpR: β-lactamase; bla; confers resistance to ampicillin, carbenicillin, and related antibiotics
   9575..9679    -  promoter       AmpR promoter: bla
   9738..9790    -  misc_feature   bom (fragment): basis of mobility region from pBR322
