[The description below was written by a language model from this plasmid's Addgene catalogue record and pLannotate feature annotations shown in this document.]
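Description:
pLL3.7-EF-EYFP-YAP1_S94A-PolyA is a lentiviral transfer plasmid of about 9.9 kb built on the pLentilox3.7 backbone. It expresses a fluorescently tagged mutant of human YAP1 in mammalian cells. In bacteria it is maintained through a high-copy ColE1/pUC-type origin and selected with ampicillin via the β-lactamase gene. The viral portion follows the usual HIV-1-derived layout. A CMV enhancer/promoter is fused to a truncated 5' LTR and drives genomic RNA production in packaging cells. This is followed by the Ψ packaging signal with a gag fragment, the Rev response element for Rev-dependent nuclear export, and the cPPT/CTS element. Downstream of the payload are a WPRE, a nef fragment and a second truncated LTR.

The payload is driven by the constitutive EF-1α promoter. It encodes EYFP at the N-terminus, joined across an attB1 Gateway scar to the 504-amino-acid YAP1-2gamma isoform, which carries a serine 94 to alanine substitution. An attB2 site and an SV40 polyadenylation signal, with flanking large T antigen fragments, follow the coding sequence. Two loxP sites in the same orientation bracket the whole EF-1α–EYFP-YAP1–poly(A) cassette, so Cre could in principle excise it; this arrangement is inherited from the pLentilox design. An internal poly(A) signal within a lentiviral genome is unusual and can work against production of full-length packaged RNA, but the record does not say whether the plasmid was used for transduction or transfection.

The stated purpose is fluorescent labelling of the S94A mutant. The associated study was a quantitative analysis of how nuclear YAP1 levels and YAP1 nuclear export are regulated, which suggests the construct was used for imaging YAP1 localisation and dynamics.
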