Addgene plasmid #112286: pLL3.7-EF-EYFP-YAP1_S94A-PolyA
Purpose: Fluorescently labels human YAP1-2gamma isoform (504 aa) S94A mutant
Depositing lab: Erik Sahai. Depositing organization: Francis Crick Institute. Publication: Quantitative Analysis Reveals that Actin and Src-Family Kinases Regulate Nuclear YAP1 and Its Export. Ege N, Dowbaj AM, Jiang M, Howell M, Hooper S, Foster C, Jenkins RP, Sahai E. Cell Syst. 2018 Jun 27;6(6):692-708.e13. doi: 10.1016/j.cels.2018.05.006. Epub 2018 Jun 18. PubMed 29909276.
Backbone
  Vector backbone: pLentilox3.7
  Backbone size w/o insert (bp): 7484
  Vector type: Lentiviral
Growth in bacteria
  Bacterial resistance: Ampicillin, 100 μg/mL
  Growth temperature: 37°C
  Growth strain: NEB Stable
  Copy number: High Copy
Gene/Insert
  Gene/Insert name: EYFP-YAP1
  Species: H. sapiens (human)
  Insert size (bp): 2462
  Mutation: Human YAP1-2gamma with Serine 94 to Alanine
  Entrez Gene: YAP1 (a.k.a. COB1, YAP, YAP-1, YAP2, YAP65, YKI)
  Promoter: EF-1 alpha
  Cloning method: Gibson Cloning
Terms and licenses: Academic/Nonprofit Terms; Industry Terms: Not Available to Industry
Depositor comments: The human YAP1-2gamma isoform, which is 504 amino acids long is described in (Gaffney et al., 2012)
How to cite: pLL3.7-EF-EYFP-YAP1_S94A-PolyA was a gift from Erik Sahai (Addgene plasmid # 112286 ; http://n2t.net/addgene:112286 ; RRID:Addgene_112286)
